>Addgene plasmid #153376 | lvl0 LEC2t | depositor full sequence | sequence record 296959 | lvl0 LEC2t sequence 2271 bps
GTCCGGCAAAAAAGGGCAAGGTGTCACCACCCTGCCCTTTTTCTTTAAAACCGAAAAGATTACTTCGCGT
TATGCAGGCTTCCTCGCTCACTGACTCGCTGCGCTCGGTCGTTCGGCTGCGGCGAGCGGTATCAGCTCAC
TCAAAGGCGGTAATACGGTTATCCACAGAATCAGGGGATAACGCAGGAAAGAACATGTGAGCAAAAGGCC
AGCAAAAGGCCAGGAACCGTAAAAAGGCCGCGTTGCTGGCGTTTTTCCACAGGCTCCGCCCCCCTGACGA
GCATCACAAAAATCGACGCTCAAGTCAGAGGTGGCGAAACCCGACAGGACTATAAAGATACCAGGCGTTT
CCCCCTGGAAGCTCCCTCGTGCGCTCTCCTGTTCCGACCCTGCCGCTTACCGGATACCTGTCCGCCTTTC
TCCCTTCGGGAAGCGTGGCGCTTTCTCATAGCTCACGCTGTAGGTATCTCAGTTCGGTGTAGGTCGTTCG
CTCCAAGCTGGGCTGTGTGCACGAACCCCCCGTTCAGCCCGACCGCTGCGCCTTATCCGGTAACTATCGT
CTTGAGTCCAACCCGGTAAGACACGACTTATCGCCACTGGCAGCAGCCACTGGTAACAGGATTAGCAGAG
CGAGGTATGTAGGCGGTGCTACAGAGTTCTTGAAGTGGTGGCCTAACTACGGCTACACTAGAAGAACAGT
ATTTGGTATCTGCGCTCTGCTGAAGCCAGTTACCTTCGGAAAAAGAGTTGGTAGCTCTTGATCCGGCAAA
CAAACCACCGCTGGTAGCGGTGGTTTTTTTGTTTGCAAGCAGCAGATTACGCGCAGAAAAAAAGGATCTC
AAGAAGATCCTTTGATCTTTTCTACGGGGTCTGACGCTCAGTGGAACGAAAACTCACGTTAAGGGATTTT
GGTCATGAGATTATCAAAAAGGATCTTCACCTAGATCCTTTTAAATTAAAAATGAAGTTTTAAATCAATC
TAAAGTATATATGAGTAAACTTGGTCTGACAGCTCGAGGCTTGGATTCTCACCAATAAAAAACGCCCGGC
GGCAACCGAGCGTTCTGAACAAATCCAGATGGAGTTCTGAGGTCATTACTGGATCTATCAACAGGAGTCC
AAGCGAGCTCGATATCAAATTACGCCCCGCCCTGCCACTCATCGCAGTACTGTTGTAATTCATTAAGCAT
TCTGCCGACATGGAAGCCATCACAAACGGCATGATGAACCTGAATCGCCAGCGGCATCAGCACCTTGTCG
CCTTGCGTATAATATTTGCCCATGGTGAAAACGGGGGCGAAGAAGTTGTCCATATTGGCCACGTTTAAAT
CAAAACTGGTGAAACTCACCCAGGGATTGGCTGAGACGAAAAACATATTCTCAATAAACCCTTTAGGGAA
ATAGGCCAGGTTTTCACCGTAACACGCCACATCTTGCGAATATATGTGTAGAAACTGCCGGAAATCGTCG
TGGTATTCACTCCAGAGCGATGAAAACGTTTCAGTTTGCTCATGGAAAACGGTGTAACAAGGGTGAACAC
TATCCCATATCACCAGCTCACCGTCTTTCATTGCCATACGAAATTCCGGATGAGCATTCATCAGGCGGGC
AAGAATGTGAATAAAGGCCGGATAAAACTTGTGCTTATTTTTCTTTACGGTCTTTAAAAAGGCCGTAATA
TCCAGCTGAACGGTCTGGTTATAGGTACATTGAGCAACTGACTGAAATGCCTCAAAATGTTCTTTACGAT
GCCATTGGGATATATCAACGGTGGTATATCCAGTGATTTTTTTCTCCATTTTAGCTTCCTTAGCTCCTGA
AAATCTCGATAACTCAAAAAATACGCCCGGTAGTGATCTTATTTCATTATGGTGAAAGTTGGAACCTCTT
ACGTGCCCGATCAACTCGAGTGCCACCTGACGTCTAAGAAACCATTATTATCATGACATTAACCTATAAA
AATAGGCGTATCACGAGGCAGAATTTCAGATAAAAAAAATCCTTAGCTTTCGCTAAGGATGATTTCTGGA
ATTCGGTCTCTGCTTCGTTCATAGCTAACTTGTAAGAATTGTCGAAAACTTTTGAATTTGTTAAAAAAAA
AAATGACAATTAAAGTGTTTATAATATGTTACTAGTGTGAAATTATATTGTATATACTGTATCAATTTTT
ATTTTTGTTTAAAAAAATCATCTTGCTTCTATTTAGAAATTAAAGATAACTTGGGAACAGTGCCTTGCCT
TACACGCGATAAACACGCTTGAGACCCTGCA
Features (pLannotate 1.2.2; 6 found; start..end, strand, type, name):
      2..59      +  terminator     his operon terminator: This putative transcriptin terminator from the E. coli his operon has a 2-bp deletion introduced during synthesis. Its efficiency has not been determined.
    254..842     -  rep_origin     ori: high-copy-number ColE1/pMB1/pBR322/pUC origin of replication
   1025..1119    -  terminator     lambda t0 terminator: transcription terminator from phage lambda
   1143..1799    -  CDS            cat: CAT_ECOLX - Experimental evidence at protein level: Swiss-Prot protein existence level 1. This enzyme is an effector of chloramphenicol resistance in bacteria. From Escherichia coli. This protein is used as a marker in many commonly used cloning vectors, such as pACYC184.
   1800..1897    -  promoter       cat promoter: promoter of the E. coli cat gene encoding chloramphenicol acetyltransferase
   1983..2026    -  terminator     bacterial terminator: putative bacterial transcription terminator
