>Addgene plasmid #153376 | lvl0 LEC2t | addgene full sequence | sequence record 314893 | Addgene NGS Result
TACACGCGATAAAACGCTTGAGACCCTGCAGTCCGGCAAAAAAGGGCAAGGTGTCACCACCCTGCCCTTT
TTCTTTAAAACCGAAAAGATTACTTCGCGTTATGCAGGCTTCCTCGCTCACTGACTCGCTGCGCTCGGTC
GTTCGGCTGCGGCGAGCGGTATCAGCTCACTCAAAGGCGGTAATACGGTTATCCACAGAATCAGGGGATA
ACGCAGGAAAGAACATGTGAGCAAAAGGCCAGCAAAAGGCCAGGAACCGTAAAAAGGCCGCGTTGCTGGC
GTTTTTCCACAGGCTCCGCCCCCCTGACGAGCATCACAAAAATCGACGCTCAAGTCAGAGGTGGCGAAAC
CCGACAGGACTATAAAGATACCAGGCGTTTCCCCCTGGAAGCTCCCTCGTGCGCTCTCCTGTTCCGACCC
TGCCGCTTACCGGATACCTGTCCGCCTTTCTCCCTTCGGGAAGCGTGGCGCTTTCTCATAGCTCACGCTG
TAGGTATCTCAGTTCGGTGTAGGTCGTTCGCTCCAAGCTGGGCTGTGTGCACGAACCCCCCGTTCAGCCC
GACCGCTGCGCCTTATCCGGTAACTATCGTCTTGAGTCCAACCCGGTAAGACACGACTTATCGCCACTGG
CAGCAGCCACTGGTAACAGGATTAGCAGAGCGAGGTATGTAGGCGGTGCTACAGAGTTCTTGAAGTGGTG
GCCTAACTACGGCTACACTAGAAGAACAGTATTTGGTATCTGCGCTCTGCTGAAGCCAGTTACCTTCGGA
AAAAGAGTTGGTAGCTCTTGATCCGGCAAACAAACCACCGCTGGTAGCGGTGGTTTTTTTGTTTGCAAGC
AGCAGATTACGCGCAGAAAAAAAGGATCTCAAGAAGATCCTTTGATCTTTTCTACGGGGTCTGACGCTCA
GTGGAACGAAAACTCACGTTAAGGGATTTTGGTCATGAGATTATCAAAAAGGATCTTCACCTAGATCCTT
TTAAATTAAAAATGAAGTTTTAAATCAATCTAAAGTATATATGAGTAAACTTGGTCTGACAGCTCGAGGC
TTGGATTCTCACCAATAAAAAACGCCCGGCGGCAACCGAGCGTTCTGAACAAATCCAGATGGAGTTCTGA
GGTCATTACTGGATCTATCAACAGGAGTCCAAGCGAGCTCGATATCAAATTACGCCCCGCCCTGCCACTC
ATCGCAGTACTGTTGTAATTCATTAAGCATTCTGCCGACATGGAAGCCATCACAAACGGCATGATGAACC
TGAATCGCCAGCGGCATCAGCACCTTGTCGCCTTGCGTATAATATTTGCCCATGGTGAAAACGGGGGCGA
AGAAGTTGTCCATATTGGCCACGTTTAAATCAAAACTGGTGAAACTCACCCAGGGATTGGCTGAGACGAA
AAACATATTCTCAATAAACCCTTTAGGGAAATAGGCCAGGTTTTCACCGTAACACGCCACATCTTGCGAA
TATATGTGTAGAAACTGCCGGAAATCGTCGTGGTATTCACTCCAGAGCGATGAAAACGTTTCAGTTTGCT
CATGGAAAACGGTGTAACAAGGGTGAACACTATCCCATATCACCAGCTCACCGTCTTTCATTGCCATACG
AAATTCCGGATGAGCATTCATCAGGCGGGCAAGAATGTGAATAAAGGCCGGATAAAACTTGTGCTTATTT
TTCTTTACGGTCTTTAAAAAGGCCGTAATATCCAGCTGAACGGTCTGGTTATAGGTACATTGAGCAACTG
ACTGAAATGCCTCAAAATGTTCTTTACGATGCCATTGGGATATATCAACGGTGGTATATCCAGTGATTTT
TTTCTCCATTTTAGCTTCCTTAGCTCCTGAAAATCTCGATAACTCAAAAAATACGCCCGGTAGTGATCTT
ATTTCATTATGGTGAAAGTTGGAACCTCTTACGTGCCCGATCAACTCGAGTGCCACCTGACGTCTAAGAA
ACCATTATTATCATGACATTAACCTATAAAAATAGGCGTATCACGAGGCAGAATTTCAGATAAAAAAAAT
CCTTAGCTTTCGCTAAGGATGATTTCTGGAATTCGGTCTCTGCTTCGTTCATAGCTAACTTGTAAGAATT
GTCGAAAACTTTTGAATTTGTTAAAAAAAAAAATGACAATTAAAGTGTTTATAATATGTTACTAGTGTGA
AATTATATTGTATATACTGTATCAATTTTTATTTTTGTTTAAAAAAATCATCTTGCTTCTATTTAGAAAT
TAAAGATAACTTGGGAACAGTGCCTTGCCT
Features (pLannotate 1.2.2; 6 found; start..end, strand, type, name):
     32..89      +  terminator     his operon terminator: This putative transcriptin terminator from the E. coli his operon has a 2-bp deletion introduced during synthesis. Its efficiency has not been determined.
    284..872     -  rep_origin     ori: high-copy-number ColE1/pMB1/pBR322/pUC origin of replication
   1055..1149    -  terminator     lambda t0 terminator: transcription terminator from phage lambda
   1173..1829    -  CDS            cat: CAT_ECOLX - Experimental evidence at protein level: Swiss-Prot protein existence level 1. This enzyme is an effector of chloramphenicol resistance in bacteria. From Escherichia coli. This protein is used as a marker in many commonly used cloning vectors, such as pACYC184.
   1830..1927    -  promoter       cat promoter: promoter of the E. coli cat gene encoding chloramphenicol acetyltransferase
   2013..2056    -  terminator     bacterial terminator: putative bacterial transcription terminator
