[The description below was written by a language model from this plasmid's Addgene catalogue record and pLannotate feature annotations shown in this document.]
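Description:
lvl0 LEC2t is a Level 0 part-storage plasmid from the Mobius Assembly for Plant Systems toolkit, carrying a 218 bp transcription terminator from the Arabidopsis thaliana LEC2 gene in the small mUAV backbone (about 2.05 kb without insert, roughly 2.27 kb in total). Although it is catalogued as a plant expression vector, the plasmid contains no promoter, coding sequence or plant selection marker for use in plants. It is a bacterial cloning vector that holds a single standardised part. It replicates in E. coli at high copy from a ColE1/pUC-type origin and is selected with chloramphenicol through a cat gene driven by its native cat promoter and followed by the phage lambda t0 terminator.

The insert was introduced through AarI sites, a Type IIS enzyme, and both sites were destroyed during cloning, as expected for a domesticated part in a modular assembly scheme. The automated annotation of both the depositor and the sequenced records does not label the LEC2 terminator itself. It finds only backbone elements, including a his operon terminator and a second putative bacterial terminator. These lie on either side of the unannotated region, which presumably holds the insert, and would insulate it from read-through transcription in the bacterial host. The two sequence records give the same feature set, differing by one nucleotide in length and by their start coordinates.

The part is intended to be combined with promoter and coding-sequence modules to build plant transcription units. The associated work used such parts to examine how promoter and terminator pairings affect gene expression. The record does not give the overhangs or the enzyme used to release the part for higher-level assembly.
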