Addgene plasmid #153376: lvl0 LEC2t
Purpose: Plant terminator
Depositing lab: Naomi Nakayama. Depositing organization: University of Edinburgh. Publication: Mobius Assembly for Plant Systems highlights promoter-terminator interaction in gene regulation. Andreou , Andreas I., Nirkko, Jessica , Ochoa-Villarreal, Marisol , Nakayama, Naomi. bioRxiv, March 31, 2021 10.1101/2021.03.31.437819.
Backbone
  Vector backbone: mUAV
  Backbone size w/o insert (bp): 2053
  Vector type: Plant Expression
Growth in bacteria
  Bacterial resistance: Chloramphenicol, 25 μg/mL
  Growth temperature: 37°C
  Growth strain: DH5alpha
  Copy number: High Copy
Gene/Insert
  Gene/Insert name: LEC2 terminator
  Species: A. thaliana (mustard weed)
  Insert size (bp): 218
  Cloning method: Restriction Enzyme; 5′ cloning site AarI (destroyed during cloning); 3′ cloning site AarI (destroyed during cloning)
  Sequencing primers: 5′ tgccacctgacgtctaagaa; 3′ attaccgcctttgagtgagc
Terms and licenses: Academic/Nonprofit Terms; Industry Terms: Not Available to Industry
How to cite: lvl0 LEC2t was a gift from Naomi Nakayama (Addgene plasmid # 153376 ; http://n2t.net/addgene:153376 ; RRID:Addgene_153376)
